>Addgene plasmid #64739 | pSP-GM1 | depositor full sequence | sequence record 113791 | pSP-GM1
AACCTCTGACACATGCAGCTCCCGGAGACGGTCACAGCTTGTCTGTAAGCGGATGCCGGGAGCAGACAAG
CCCGTCAGGGCGCGTCAGCGGGTGTTGGCGGGTGTCGGGGCTGGCTTAACTATGCGGCATCAGAGCAGAT
TGTACTGAGAGTGCACCATACCACAGCTTTTCAATTCAATTCATCATTTTTTTTTTATTCTTTTTTTTGA
TTTCGGTTTCTTTGAAATTTTTTTGATTCGGTAATCTCCGAACAGAAGGAAGAACGAAGGAAGGAGCACA
GACTTAGATTGGTATATATACGCATATGTAGTGTTGAAGAAACATGAAATTGCCCAGTATTCTTAACCCA
ACTGCACAGAACAAAAACCTGCAGGAAACGAAGATAAATCATGTCGAAAGCTACATATAAGGAACGTGCT
GCTACTCATCCTAGTCCTGTTGCTGCCAAGCTATTTAATATCATGCACGAAAAGCAAACAAACTTGTGTG
CTTCATTGGATGTTCGTACCACCAAGGAATTACTGGAGTTAGTTGAAGCATTAGGTCCCAAAATTTGTTT
ACTAAAAACACATGTGGATATCTTGACTGATTTTTCCATGGAGGGCACAGTTAAGCCGCTAAAGGCATTA
TCCGCCAAGTACAATTTTTTACTCTTCGAAGACAGAAAATTTGCTGACATTGGTAATACAGTCAAATTGC
AGTACTCTGCGGGTGTATACAGAATAGCAGAATGGGCAGACATTACGAATGCACACGGTGTGGTGGGCCC
AGGTATTGTTAGCGGTTTGAAGCAGGCGGCAGAAGAAGTAACAAAGGAACCTAGAGGCCTTTTGATGTTA
GCAGAATTGTCATGCAAGGGCTCCCTATCTACTGGAGAATATACTAAGGGTACTGTTGACATTGCGAAGA
GCGACAAAGATTTTGTTATCGGCTTTATTGCTCAAAGAGACATGGGTGGAAGAGATGAAGGTTACGATTG
GTTGATTATGACACCCGGTGTGGGTTTAGATGACAAGGGAGACGCATTGGGTCAACAGTATAGAACCGTG
GATGATGTGGTCTCTACAGGATCTGACATTATTATTGTTGGAAGAGGACTATTTGCAAAGGGAAGGGATG
CTAAGGTAGAGGGTGAACGTTACAGAAAAGCAGGCTGGGAAGCATATTTGAGAAGATGCGGCCAGCAAAA
CTAAAAAACTGTATTATAAGTAAATGCATGTATACTAAACTCACAAATTAGAGCTTCAATTTAATTATAT
CAGTTATTACCCTATGCGGTGTGAAATACCGCACAGATGCGTAAGGAGAAAATACCGCATCAGGAAATTG
TAAACGTTAATATTTTGTTAAAATTCGCGTTAAATTTTTGTTAAATCAGCTCATTTTTTAACCAATAGGC
CGAAATCGGCAAAATCCCTTATAAATCAAAAGAATAGACCGAGATAGGGT
[37 nt withheld, positions 1451-1487]
AAAGAACGTGGACTCCAACGTCAAAGG
[49 nt withheld, positions 1515-1563]
T
[91 nt withheld, positions 1565-1655]
G
[124 nt withheld, positions 1657-1780]
CCATTCGCCATTCAGGCTGCGCAACTGTTGGGAAGGGCGATCGGTGCGGGCCTCTTCGCTATTACGCCAG
CTGGATAAAGGCGCGCCAAACGACCTAGGAATTGGAGCGACCTCATGCTATACCTGAGAAAGCAACCTGA
CCTACAGGAAAGAGTTACTCAAGAATAAGAATTTTCGTTTTAAAACCTAAGAGTCACTTTAAAATTTGTA
TACACTTATTTTTTTTATAACTTATTTAATAATAAAAATCATAAATCATAAGAAATTCGCTTATTTAGAA
GTGTCAACAACGTATCTACCAACGATTTGACCCTTTTCCATCTTTTCGTAAATTTCTGGCAAGGTAGACA
AGCCGACAACCTTGATTGGAGACTTGACCAAACCTCTGGCGAAGAATTGTTAATTAAGAGCTCAGATCTT
ATCGTCGTCATCCTTGTAATCCATCGATACTAGTGCGGCCGCTTGTAATTAAAACTTAGATTAGATTGCT
ATGCTTTCTTTCTAATGAGCAAGAAGTAAAAAAAGTTGTAATAGAACAAGAAAAATGAAACTGAAACTTG
AGAAATTGAAGACCGTTTATTAACTTAAATATCAATGGGAGGTCATCGAAAGAGAAAAAAATCAAAAAAA
AAAATTTTCAAGAAAAAGAAACGTGATAAAAATTTTTATTGCCTTTTTCGACGAAGAAAAAGAAACGAGG
CGGTCTCTTTTTTCTTTTCCAAACCTTTAGTACGGGTAATTAACGACACCCTAGAGGAAGAAAGAGGGGA
AATTTAGTATGCTGTGCTTGGGTGTTTTGAAGTGGTACGGCGATGCGCGGAGTCCGAGAAAATCTGGAAG
AGTAAAAAAGGAGTAGAAACATTTTGAAGCTATGGTGTGTGCGGCCGGCCTGGAAGTACCTTCAAAGAAT
GGGGTCTTATCTTGTTTTGCAAGTACCACTGAGCAGGATAATAATAGAAATGATAATATACTATAGTAGA
GATAACGTCGATGACTTCCCATACTGTAATTGCTTTTAGTTGTGTATTTTTAGTGTGCAAGTTTCTGTAA
ATCGATTAATTTTTTTTTCTTTCCTCTTTTTATTAACCTTAATTTTTATTTTAGATTCCTGACTTCAACT
CAAGACGCACAGATATTATAACATCTGCATAATAGGCATTTGCAAGAATTACTCGTGAGTAAGGAAAGAG
TGAGGAACTATCGCATACCTGCATTTAAAGATGCCGATTTGGGCGCGAATCCTTTATTTTGGCTTCACCC
TCATACTATTATCAGGGCCAGAAAAAGGAAGTGTTTCCCTCCTTCTTGAATTGATGTTACCCTCATAAAG
CACGTGGCCTCTTATCGAGAAAGAAATTACCGTCGCTCGTGATTTGTTTGCAAAAAGAACAAAACTGAAA
AAACCCAGACACGCTCGACTTCCTGTCTTCCTATTGATTGCAGCTTCCAATTTCGTCACACAACAAGGTC
CTAGCGACGGCTCACAGGTTTTGTAACAAGCAATCGAAGGTTCTGGAATGGCGGGAAAGGGTTTAGTACC
ACATGCTATGATGCCCACTGTGATCTCCAGAGCAAAGTTCGTTCGATCGTACTGTTACTCTCTCTCTTTC
AAACAGAATTGTCCGAATCGTGTGACAACAACAGCCTGTTCTCACACACTCTTTTCTTCTAACCAAGGGG
GTGGTTTAGTTTAGTAGAACCTCGTGAAACTTACATTTACATATATATAAACTTGCATAAATTGGTCAAT
GCAAGAAATACATATTTGGTCTTTTCTAATTCGTAGTTTTTCAAGTTCTTAGATGCTTTCTTTTTCTCTT
TTTTACAGATCATCAAGGAAGTAATTATCTACTTTTTACAACAAATATAAAACAAGGATCCGTAATACGA
CTCACTATAGGGCCCGGGCGTCGACATGGAACAGAAGTTGATTTCCGAAGAAGACCTCGAGTAAGCTTGG
TACCGCGGCTAGCTAAGATCCGCTCTAACCGAAAAGGAAGGAGTTAGACAACCTGAAGTCTAGGTCCCTA
TTTATTTTTTTATAGTTATGTTAGTATTAAGAACGTTATTTATATTTCAAATTTTTCTTTTTTTTCTGTA
CAGACGCGTGTACGCATGTAACATTATACTGAAAACCTTGCTTGAGAAGGTTTTGGGACGCTCGAAGATC
CTCCGGATCGTTTCGCCGGCGTTTATCCAGCTGCATTAATGAATCGGCCAACGCGCGGGGAGAGGCGGTT
TGCGTATTGGGCGCTCTTCCGCTTCCTCGCTCACTGACTCGCTGCGCTCGGTCGTTCGGCTGCGGCGAGC
GGTATCAGCTCACTCAAAGGCGGTAATACGGTTATCCACAGAATCAGGGGATAACGCAGGAAAGAACATG
TGAGCAAAAGGCCAGCAAAAGGCCAGGAACCGTAAAAAGGCCGCGTTGCTGGCGTTTTTCCATAGGCTCC
GCCCCCCTGACGAGCATCACAAAAATCGACGCTCAAGTCAGAGGTGGCGAAACCCGACAGGACTATAAAG
ATACCAGGCGTTTCCCCCTGGAAGCTCCCTCGTGCGCTCTCCTGTTCCGACCCTGCCGCTTACCGGATAC
CTGTCCGCCTTTCTCCCTTCGGGAAGCGTGGCGCTTTCTCATAGCTCACGCTGTAGGTATCTCAGTTCGG
TGTAGGTCGTTCGCTCCAAGCTGGGCTGTGTGCACGAACCCCCCGTTCAGCCCGACCGCTGCGCCTTATC
CGGTAACTATCGTCTTGAGTCCAACCCGGTAAGACACGACTTATCGCCACTGGCAGCAGCCACTGGTAAC
AGGATTAGCAGAGCGAGGTATGTAGGCGGTGCTACAGAGTTCTTGAAGTGGTGGCCTAACTACGGCTACA
CTAGAAGGACAGTATTTGGTATCTGCGCTCTGCTGAAGCCAGTTACCTTCGGAAAAAGAGTTGGTAGCTC
TTGATCCGGCAAACAAACCACCGCTGGTAGCGGTGGTTTTTTTGTTTGCAAGCAGCAGATTACGCGCAGA
AAAAAAGGATCTCAAGAAGATCCTTTGATCTTTTCTACGGGGTCTGACGCTCAGTGGAACGAAAACTCAC
GTTAAGGGATTTTGGTCATGAGATTATCAAAAAGGATCTTCACCTAGATCCTTTTAAATTAAAAATGAAG
TTTTAAATCAATCTAAAGTATATATGAGTAAACTTGGTCTGACAGTTACCAATGCTTAATCAGTGAGGCA
CCTATCTCAGCGATCTGTCTATTTCGTTCATCCATAGTTGCCTGACTCCCCGTCGTGTAGATAACTACGA
TACGGGAGGGCTTACCATCTGGCCCCAGTGCTGCAATGATACCGCGAGACCCACGCTCACCGGCTCCAGA
TTTATCAGCAATAAACCAGCCAGCCGGAAGGGCCGAGCGCAGAAGTGGTCCTGCAACTTTATCCGCCTCC
ATCCAGTCTATTAATTGTTGCCGGGAAGCTAGAGTAAGTAGTTCGCCAGTTAATAGTTTGCGCAACGTTG
TTGCCATTGCTACAGGCATCGTGGTGTCACGCTCGTCGTTTGGTATGGCTTCATTCAGCTCCGGTTCCCA
ACGATCAAGGCGAGTTACATGATCCCCCATGTTGTGCAAAAAAGCGGTTAGCTCCTTCGGTCCTCCGATC
GTTGTCAGAAGTAAGTTGGCCGCAGTGTTATCACTCATGGTTATGGCAGCACTGCATAATTCTCTTACTG
TCATGCCATCCGTAAGATGCTTTTCTGTGACTGGTGAGTACTCAACCAAGTCATTCTGAGAATAGTGTAT
GCGGCGACCGAGTTGCTCTTGCCCGGCGTCAATACGGGATAATACCGCGCCACATAGCAGAACTTTAAAA
GTGCTCATCATTGGAAAACGTTCTTCGGGGCGAAAACTCTCAAGGATCTTACCGCTGTTGAGATCCAGTT
CGATGTAACCCACTCGTGCACCCAACTGATCTTCAGCATCTTTTACTTTCACCAGCGTTTCTGGGTGAGC
AAAAACAGGAAGGCAAAATGCCGCAAAAAAGGGAATAAGGGCGACACGGAAATGTTGAATACTCATACTC
TTCCTTTTTCAATATTATTGAAGCATTTATCAGGGTTATTGTCTCATGAGCGGATACATATTTGAATGTA
TTTAGAAAAATAAACAAATAGGGGTTCCGCGCACATTTCCCCGAAAAGTGCCACCTGAACGAAGCATCTG
TGCTTCATTTTGTAGAACAAAAATGCAACGCGAGAGCGCTAATTTTTCAAACAAAGAATCTGAGCTGCAT
TTTTACAGAACAGAAATGCAACGCGAAAGCGCTATTTTACCAACGAAGAATCTGTGCTTCATTTTTGTAA
AACAAAAATGCAACGCGAGAGCGCTAATTTTTCAAACAAAGAATCTGAGCTGCATTTTTACAGAACAGAA
ATGCAACGCGAGAGCGCTATTTTACCAACAAAGAATCTATACTTCTTTTTTGTTCTACAAAAATGCATCC
CGAGAGCGCTATTTTTCTAACAAAGCATCTTAGATTACTTTTTTTCTCCTTTGTGCGCTCTATAATGCAG
TCTCTTGATAACTTTTTGCACTGTAGGTCCGTTAAGGTTAGAAGAAGGCTACTTTGGTGTCTATTTTCTC
TTCCATAAAAAAAGCCTGACTCCACTTCCCGCGTTTACTGATTACTAGCGAAGCTGCGGGTGCATTTTTT
CAAGATAAAGGCATCCCCGATTATATTCTATACCGATGTGGATTGCGCATACTTTGTGAACAGAAAGTGA
TAGCGTTGATGATTCTTCATTGGTCAGAAAATTATGAACGGTTTCTTCTATTTTGTCTCTATATACTACG
TATAGGAAATGTTTACATTTTCGTATTGTTTTCGATTCACTCTATGAATAGTTCTTACTACAATTTTTTT
GTCTAAAGAGTAATACTAGAGATAAACATAAAAAATGTAGAGGTCGAGTTTAGATGCAAGTTCAAGGAGC
GAAAGGTGGATGGGTAGGTTATATAGGGATATAGCACAGAGATATATAGCAAAGAGATACTTTTGAGCAA
TGTTTGTGGAAGCGGTATTCGCAATATTTTAGTAGCTCGTTACAGTCCGGTGCGTTTTTGGTTTTTTGAA
AGTGCGTCTTCAGAGCGCTTTTGGTTTTCAAAAGCGCTCTGAAGTTCCTATACTTTCTAGAGAATAGGAA
CTTCGGAATAGGAACTTCAAAGCGTTTCCGAAAACGAGCGCTTCCGAAAATGCAACGCGAGCTGCGCACA
TACAGCTCACTGTTCACGTCGCACCTATATCTGCGTGTTGCCTGTATATATATATACATGAGAAGAACGG
CATAGTGCGTGTTTATGCTTAAATGCGTACTTATATGCGTCTATTTATGTAGGATGAAAGGTAGTCTAGT
ACCTCCTGTGATATTATCCCATTCCATGCGGGGTATCGTATGCTTCCTTCAGCACTACCCTTTAGCTGTT
CTATATGCTGCCACTCCTCAATTGGATTAGTCTCATCCTTCAATGCTATCATTTCCTTTGATATTGGATC
ATACTAAGAAACCATTATTATCATGACATTAACCTATAAAAATAGGCGTATCACGAGGCCCTTTCGTCTC
GCGCGTTTCGGTGATGACGGTGAA
Features (pLannotate 1.2.2; 19 found; start..end, strand, type, name):
    111..160     +  misc_feature   bom (fragment): basis of mobility region from pBR322
    175..390     +  promoter       URA3 promoter: S. cerevisiae URA3
    391..1194    +  CDS            URA3: orotidine-5'-phosphate decarboxylase, required for uracil biosynthesis; S. cerevisiae URA3; yeast auxotrophic marker, counterselectable with 5-fluoroorotic acid (5-FOA)
   1273..1324    +  misc_feature   bom (fragment): basis of mobility region from pBR322
   1325..1780    -  rep_origin     f1 ori (sequence partly withheld): f1 bacteriophage origin of replication; arrow indicates direction of (+) strand synthesis
   1784..1854    -  CDS            lacZα (fragment): LacZα fragment of β-galactosidase; lacZ fragment
   1885..2050    -  terminator     ADH1 terminator: S. cerevisiae ADH1; transcription terminator for the S. cerevisiae alcohol dehydrogenase 1 (ADH1) gene
   2054..2176    -  CDS            ADH1 (fragment): ADH1_YEAST - Also known as ADC1. Experimental evidence at protein level: Swiss-Prot protein existence level 1. This isozyme preferentially catalyzes the conversion of primary unbranched alcohols to their corresponding aldehydes. Also shows activity toward secondary alcohols. From Saccharomyces cerevisiae (strain ATCC 204508 / S288c) (Baker's yeast).
   2195..2221    -  CDS            3xFLAG (fragment): three tandem FLAG® epitope tags
   2255..2654    -  promoter       TEF1 promoter: S. cerevisiae TEF1; promoter for EF-1α
   2672..2782    -  CDS            ADP1 (fragment): ADP1_YEAST - Experimental evidence at protein level: Swiss-Prot protein existence level 1. From Saccharomyces cerevisiae (strain ATCC 204508 / S288c) (Baker's yeast).
   3663..3681    +  promoter       T7 promoter: promoter for bacteriophage T7 RNA polymerase
   3758..3947    +  terminator     CYC1 terminator: S. cerevisiae CYC1; transcription terminator for CYC1
   3977..4034    -  CDS            lacI (fragment): lac repressor; lacI; The lac repressor binds to the lac operator to inhibit transcription in E. coli. This inhibition can be relieved by adding lactose or isopropyl-β-D-thiogalactopyranoside (IPTG).
   4217..4805    -  rep_origin     ori: high-copy-number ColE1/pMB1/pBR322/pUC origin of replication
   4976..5836    -  CDS            AmpR: β-lactamase; bla; confers resistance to ampicillin, carbenicillin, and related antibiotics
   5837..5941    -  promoter       AmpR promoter: bla
   5968..7310    -  rep_origin     2μ ori: yeast 2μ plasmid origin of replication
   7378..9       +  CDS            rop (fragment) (across the origin): Rop protein, which maintains plasmids at low copy number; rop
