[The description below was written by a language model from this plasmid's Addgene catalogue record and pLannotate feature annotations shown in this document.]
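Description:
pSP-GM1 is an empty yeast expression backbone of about 7.4 kb derived from pESC-URA, built as an E. coli–Saccharomyces cerevisiae shuttle vector. In bacteria it replicates from a high-copy ColE1/pUC-type origin and is selected with ampicillin through the β-lactamase gene and its native promoter. An f1 origin is also present, which in principle allows single-stranded DNA production. In yeast it is maintained episomally at multiple copies by the 2μ origin, and transformants are selected by uracil prototrophy through the URA3 gene under its own promoter. This marker can also be counterselected with 5-fluoroorotic acid.

The expression region follows the divergent two-cassette layout of the pESC series. On one side, the constitutive TEF1 promoter reads toward a short FLAG epitope sequence and the ADH1 terminator, so a gene cloned there can be expressed and optionally tagged. On the opposite strand, a T7 promoter sequence lies upstream of the CYC1 terminator and marks a second cloning position. About 900 bp between the TEF1 promoter and the T7 site is unannotated apart from a short fragment matching ADP1. This region presumably holds the yeast promoter driving the second cassette, but the feature table does not identify it. The small bom, lacZα, lacI and rop fragments are vestigial remnants of ancestral cloning vectors, not functional parts.

No insert is present. The plasmid is intended as a recipient for one or two genes to be expressed in S. cerevisiae. The associated publication concerns raising the copy number of episomal plasmids to improve protein production in yeast.
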