Addgene plasmid #64739: pSP-GM1
Purpose: (Empty Backbone) Yeast expression plasmid
Depositing lab: Jens Nielsen. Depositing organization: Chalmers University of Technology. Publication: Enhancing the copy number of episomal plasmids in Saccharomyces cerevisiae for improved protein production. Chen Y, Partow S, Scalcinati G, Siewers V, Nielsen J. FEMS Yeast Res. 2012 Aug;12(5):598-607. doi: 10.1111/j.1567-1364.2012.00809.x. Epub 2012 Apr 25. PubMed 22487308.
Backbone
  Vector backbone: pSP-GM1 (derived from pESC-URA)
  Vector type: Yeast Expression
  Selectable markers: URA3
Growth in bacteria
  Bacterial resistance: Ampicillin, 100 μg/mL
  Growth temperature: 37°C
  Growth strain: DH5alpha
  Copy number: High Copy
Terms and licenses: Academic/Nonprofit Terms; Industry Terms: Not Available to Industry
How to cite: pSP-GM1 was a gift from Jens Nielsen (Addgene plasmid # 64739 ; http://n2t.net/addgene:64739 ; RRID:Addgene_64739)
