>Addgene plasmid #64739 | pSP-GM1 | addgene partial sequence | sequence record 114559 | F1ori-F 5'-GTGGACTCTTGTTCCAAACTGG-3'
CAAAAATTTAACGCGAATTTTAACAAAATATTAACGCTTACAATTTCCTGATGCGGTATTTTCTCCTTAC
GCATCTGTGCGGTATTTCACACCGCATAGGGTAATAACTGATATAATTAAATTGAAGCTCTAATTTGTGA
GTTTAGTATACATGCATTTACTTATAATACAGTTTTTTAGTTTTGCTGGCCGCATCTTCTCAAATATGCT
TCCCAGCCTGCTTTTCTGTAACGTTCACCCTCTACCTTAGCATCCCTTCCCTTTGCAAATAGTCCTCTTC
CAACAATAATAATGTCAGATCCTGTAGAGACCACATCATCCACGGTTCTATACTGTTGACCCAATGCGTC
TCCCTTGTCATCTAAACCCACACCGGGTGTCATAATCAACCAATCGTAACCTTCATCTCTTCCACCCATG
TCTCTTTGAGCAATAAAGCCGATAACAAAATCTTTGTCGCTCTTCGCAATGTCAACAGTACCCTTAGTAT
ATTCTCCAGTAGATAGGGAGCCCTTGCATGACAATTCTGCTAACATCAAAAGGCCTCTAGGTTCCTTTGT
TACTTCTTCTGCCGCCTGCTTCAAACCGCTAACAATACCTGGGCCCACCACACCGTGTGCATTCGTAATG
TCTGCCCATTCTGCTATTCTGTATACACCCGCAGAGTACTGCAATTTGACTGTATTACCAATGTCAGCAA
ATTTTCTGTCTTCGAAGAGT
