>Addgene plasmid #64739 | pSP-GM1 | addgene partial sequence | sequence record 114560 | L4440 5'-AGCGAGTCAGTGAGCGAG-3'
GCGCGTTGGCCGATTCATTAATGCAGCTGGATAAACGCCGGCGAAACGATCCGGAGGATCTTCGAGCGTC
CCAAAACCTTCTCAAGCAAGGTTTTCAGTATAATGTTACATGCGTACACGCGTCTGTACAGAAAAAAAAG
AAAAATTTGAAATATAAATAACGTTCTTAATACTAACATAACTATAAAAAAATAAATAGGGACCTAGACT
TCAGGTTGTCTAACTCCTTCCTTTTCGGTTAGAGCGGATCTTAGCTAGCCGCGGTACCAAGCTTACTCGA
GGTCTTCTTCGGAAATCAACTTCTGTTCCATGTCGACGCCCGGGCCCTATAGTGAGTCGTATTACGGATC
CTTGTTTTATATTTGTTGTAAAAAGTAGATAATTACTTCCTTGATGATCTGTAAAAAAGAGAAAAAGAAA
GCATCTAAGAACTTGAAAAACTACGAATTAGAAAAGACCAAATATGTATTTCTTGCATTGACCAATTTAT
GCAAGTTTATATATATGTAAATGTAAGTTTCACGAGGTTCTACTAAACTAAACCACCCCCTTGGTTAGAA
GAAAAGAGTGTGTGAGAACAGGCTGTTGTTGTCACACGATTCGGACAATTCTGTTTGAAAGAGAGAGAGT
AACAGTACGATCGAACGAACTTTGCTCTGGAGATCACAGT
