>Addgene plasmid #64739 | pSP-GM1 | addgene partial sequence | sequence record 114561 | pHybLex_rev 5'-GAGTCACTTTAAAATTTGTATACAC-3'
TCATAAATCATAAGAAATTCGCTTATTTAGAAGTGTCAACAACGTATCTACCAACGATTTGACCCTTTTC
CATCTTTTCGTAAATTTCTGGCAAGGTAGACAAGCCGACAACCTTGATTGGAGACTTGACCAAACCTCTG
GCGAAGAATTGTTAATTAAGAGCTCAGATCTTATCGTCGTCATCCTTGTAATCCATCGATACTAGTGCGG
CCGCTTGTAATTAAAACTTAGATTAGATTGCTATGCTTTCTTTCTAATGAGCAAGAAGTAAAAAAAGTTG
TAATAGAACAAGAAAAATGAAACTGAAACTTGAGAAATTGAAGACCGTTTATTAACTTAAATATCAATGG
GAGGTCATCGAAAGAGAAAAAAATCAAAAAAAAAAATTTTCAAGAAAAAGAAACGTGATAAAAATTTTTA
TTGCCTTTTTCGACGAAGAAAAAGAAACGAGGCGGTCTCTTTTTTCTTTTCCAAACCTTTAGTACGGGTA
ATTAACGACACCCTAGAGGAAGAAAGAGGGGAAATTTAGTATGCTGTGCTTGGGTGTTTTGAAGTGGTAC
GGCGATGCGCGGAGTCCGAGAAAATCTGGAAGAGTAAAAAAGGAGTAGAAACATTTTGAAGCTATGGTGT
GTGCGGCCGGCCTGGAAGTACCTTCAAAGAATGGGGTCTTATCTTGTTTTGCAAGTACCACTGAGCAGGA
TAATAATAGAAATGATAATATACTATAGTAGAGATAACGTCGATGAC
